Addgene plasmid #229394: pXTK-Empty [Part Cloning Vector]
Purpose: (Empty Backbone) XanthoMoClo Golden Gate Empty Part Plasmid Vector, for cloning your own parts into the system
Depositing lab: Michael Springer. Depositing organization: Harvard Medical School. Publication: XanthoMoClo horizontal line A Robust Modular Cloning Genetic Toolkit for the Genera Xanthobacter and Roseixanthobacter. Soltysiak MPM, Ory ALH, Lee AD, Christophersen CE, Jalihal AP, Springer M. ACS Synth Biol. 2025 Apr 18;14(4):1173-1190. doi: 10.1021/acssynbio.4c00806. Epub 2025 Mar 13. PubMed 40080684.
Backbone
  Vector backbone: pXTK
  Vector type: Bacterial Expression
Growth in bacteria
  Bacterial resistance: Ampicillin, 100 μg/mL
  Growth temperature: 37°C
  Growth strain: DH5alpha
  Copy number: Low Copy
Gene/Insert
  Gene/Insert name: None
Terms and licenses: Academic/Nonprofit Terms; Industry Terms: Not Available to Industry
How to cite: pXTK-Empty [Part Cloning Vector] was a gift from Michael Springer (Addgene plasmid # 229394 ; http://n2t.net/addgene:229394 ; RRID:Addgene_229394)
