[The description below was written by a language model from this plasmid's Addgene catalogue record and pLannotate feature annotations shown in this document.]
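Description:
pXTK-Empty is the empty part-cloning (entry) vector of the XanthoMoClo toolkit, a Golden Gate modular cloning system developed for the bacterial genera Xanthobacter and Roseixanthobacter. It carries no gene of interest. Its role is to receive user-defined DNA parts so that they can be domesticated into the toolkit's format and later combined with other parts in higher-level assemblies. At about 2.7 kb, the plasmid is a compact E. coli maintenance vector, catalogued under bacterial expression and grown in a standard cloning strain.

Replication depends on a ColE1/pMB1/pUC-family origin. The feature annotation describes this origin as high-copy, whereas the catalogue entry lists the plasmid as low copy, and the record does not resolve the discrepancy. Selection is by ampicillin, through a TEM-type beta-lactamase gene (bla) driven by its native AmpR promoter and followed by the bacteriophage fd terminator.

The only other coding feature is a superfolder GFP open reading frame, followed by tandem rrnB T1 and T7Te transcription terminators. No promoter for the GFP was annotated, so the record does not state what drives it. In MoClo-style part vectors, a fluorescent cassette of this kind usually serves as a dropout marker that is replaced by the incoming part, so correct clones can be picked as non-fluorescent colonies. That function is a reasonable inference here, but the record does not state it explicitly. The Type IIS restriction sites and overhangs used for Golden Gate assembly are also not annotated in the feature table.
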