Features (pLannotate 1.2.2; 7 found; start..end, strand, type, name):
      1..589     +  rep_origin     ori: high-copy-number ColE1/pMB1/pBR322/pUC origin of replication
    784..1497    +  CDS            superfolder GFP: GFP variant that folds robustly even when fused to poorly folded proteins (Pédelacq et al., 2006)
   1509..1580    +  terminator     rrnB T1 terminator: transcription terminator T1 from the E. coli rrnB gene
   1596..1623    +  terminator     T7Te terminator: phage T7 early transcription terminator
   1684..1775    +  promoter       AmpR promoter: bla
   1776..2633    +  CDS            bla: BLAT_ECOLX - Experimental evidence at protein level: Swiss-Prot protein existence level 1. TEM-type are the most prevalent beta-lactamases in enterobacteria; they hydrolyze the beta-lactam bond in susceptible beta-lactam antibiotics, thus conferring resistance to penicillins and cephalosporins. TEM-3 and TEM-4 are capable of hydrolyzing cefotaxime and ceftazidime. TEM-5 is capable of hydrolyzing ceftazidime. TEM-6 is capable of hydrolyzing ceftazidime and aztreonam. TEM-8/CAZ-2, TEM- 16/CAZ-7 and TEM-24/CAZ-6 are markedly active against ceftazidime. IRT- 4 shows resistance to beta-lactamase in
   2640..2679    +  terminator     fd terminator: central terminator from bacteriophage fd (Otsuka and Kunisawa, 1982)
>Addgene plasmid #229394 | pXTK-Empty [Part Cloning Vector] | addgene full sequence | sequence record 464869 | Addgene NGS Result
TTGAGATCCTTTTTTTCTGCGCGTAATCTGCTGCTTGCAAACAAAAAAACCACCGCTACCAGCGGTGGTT
TGTTTGCCGGATCAAGAGCTACCAACTCTTTTTCCGAAGGTAACTGGCTTCAGCAGAGCGCAGATACCAA
ATACTGTTCTTCTAGTGTAGCCGTAGTTAGGCCACCACTTCAAGAACTCTGTAGCACCGCCTACATACCT
CGCTCTGCTAATCCTGTTACCAGTGGCTGCTGCCAGTGGCGATAAGTCGTGTCTTACCGGGTTGGACTCA
AGACGATAGTTACCGGATAAGGCGCAGCGGTCGGGCTGAACGGGGGGTTCGTGCACACAGCCCAGCTTGG
AGCGAACGACCTACACCGAACTGAGATACCTACAGCGTGAGCTATGAGAAAGCGCCACGCTTCCCGAAGG
GAGAAAGGCGGACAGGTATCCGGTAAGCGGCAGGGTCGGAACAGGAGAGCGCACGAGGGAGCTTCCAGGG
GGAAACGCCTGGTATCTTTATAGTCCTGTCGGGTTTCGCCACCTCTGACTTGAGCGTCGATTTTTGTGAT
GCTCGTCAGGGGGGCGGAGCCTATGGAAAAACGCCAGCAACGCGAGTCGGCGAGACGGAAAGTGAAACGT
GATTTCATGCGTCATTTTGAACATTTTGTAAATCTTATTTAATAATGTGTGCGGCAATTCACATTTAATT
TATGAATGTTTTCTTAACATCGCGGCAACTCAAGAAACGGCAGGTTCGGATCTTAGCTACTAGAGAAAGA
GGAGAAATACTAGATGCGTAAAGGCGAAGAGCTGTTCACTGGTGTCGTCCCTATTCTGGTGGAACTGGAT
GGTGATGTCAACGGTCATAAGTTTTCCGTGCGTGGCGAGGGTGAAGGTGACGCAACTAATGGTAAACTGA
CGCTGAAGTTCATCTGTACTACTGGTAAACTGCCGGTTCCTTGGCCGACTCTGGTAACGACGCTGACTTA
TGGTGTTCAGTGCTTTGCTCGTTATCCGGACCATATGAAGCAGCATGACTTCTTCAAGTCCGCCATGCCG
GAAGGCTATGTGCAGGAACGCACGATTTCCTTTAAGGATGACGGCACGTACAAAACGCGTGCGGAAGTGA
AATTTGAAGGCGATACCCTGGTAAACCGCATTGAGCTGAAAGGCATTGACTTTAAAGAGGACGGCAATAT
CCTGGGCCATAAGCTGGAATACAATTTTAACAGCCACAATGTTTACATCACCGCCGATAAACAAAAAAAT
GGCATTAAAGCGAATTTTAAAATTCGCCACAACGTGGAGGATGGCAGCGTGCAGCTGGCTGATCACTACC
AGCAAAACACTCCAATCGGTGATGGTCCTGTTCTGCTGCCAGACAATCACTATCTGAGCACGCAAAGCGT
TCTGTCTAAAGATCCGAACGAGAAACGCGATCATATGGTTCTGCTGGAGTTCGTAACCGCAGCGGGCATC
ACGCATGGTATGGATGAACTGTACAAATGACCAGGCATCAAATAAAACGAAAGGCTCAGTCGAAAGACTG
GGCCTTTCGTTTTATCTGTTGTTTGTCGGTGAACGCTCTCTACTAGAGTCACACTGGCTCACCTTCGGGT
GGGCCTTTCTGCGTTTATACGTCTCTGACCAGAGTAGCCCGCCTAATGAGCGGGCTTTTTTTTAATTCCC
CTATTTGTTTATTTTTCTAAATACATTCAAATATGTATCCGCTCATGAGACAATAACCCTGATAAATGCT
TCAATAATATTGAAAAAGGAAGAGTATGAGCATTCAGCATTTTCGTGTGGCGCTGATTCCGTTTTTTGCG
GCGTTTTGCCTGCCGGTGTTTGCGCATCCGGAAACCCTGGTGAAAGTGAAAGATGCGGAAGATCAACTGG
GTGCGCGCGTGGGCTATATTGAACTGGATCTGAACAGCGGCAAAATTCTGGAATCTTTTCGTCCGGAAGA
ACGTTTTCCGATGATGAGCACCTTTAAAGTGCTGCTGTGCGGTGCGGTTCTGAGCCGTGTGGATGCGGGC
CAGGAACAACTGGGCCGTCGTATTCATTATAGCCAGAACGATCTGGTGGAATATAGCCCGGTGACCGAAA
AACATCTGACCGATGGCATGACCGTGCGTGAACTGTGCAGCGCGGCGATTACCATGAGCGATAACACCGC
GGCGAACCTGCTGCTGACGACCATTGGCGGTCCGAAAGAACTGACCGCGTTTCTGCATAACATGGGCGAT
CATGTGACCCGTCTGGATCGTTGGGAACCGGAACTGAACGAAGCGATTCCGAACGATGAACGTGATACCA
CCATGCCGGCAGCAATGGCGACCACCCTGCGTAAACTGCTGACGGGTGAGCTGCTGACCCTGGCAAGCCG
CCAGCAACTGATTGATTGGATGGAAGCGGATAAAGTGGCGGGTCCGCTGCTGCGTAGCGCGCTGCCGGCT
GGCTGGTTTATTGCGGATAAAAGCGGTGCGGGCGAACGTGGCAGCCGTGGCATTATTGCGGCGCTGGGCC
CGGATGGTAAACCGAGCCGTATTGTGGTGATTTATACCACCGGCAGCCAGGCGACGATGGATGAACGTAA
CCGTCAGATTGCGGAAATTGGCGCGAGCCTGATTAAACATTGGTAAACCGATACAATTAAAGGCTCCTTT
TGGAGCCTTTTTTTTTGGACGACCCTTGTCAGATCAAAGGATCTTC
